>Addgene plasmid #90981 | pADH100-2 | addgene full sequence | sequence record 180508 | Addgene NGS Result
AAAAATAGGCGTATCACGAGGCCCTTTGACGGCACGGCCACGCGTTTAAACCGCCAGGTGATGCTGAAGC
TATTGAAGCTTTGGATGGTTCTTTCACTACCGATACTGTTTTTAGAGTTACTGCTACTGGTGATGGTTTC
ACTTTGAGAGAAGTTCCAGTTGATCCACCATTGACTAAGGTTTTCCCAGATGATGAATCCGATGATGAAT
CCGATGCTGGTGAAGATGGTGATCCAGATTCTAGAACTTTCGTTGCTTATGGTGATGATGGTGATTTGGC
TGGTTTCGTTGTTGTTTCTTATTCTGGTTGGAACAGAAGATTGACTGTTGAAGATATTGAAGTTGCTCCA
GAACATAGAGGTCATGGTGTTGGTAGAGCTTTGATGGGTTTGGCTACTGAATTCGCCAGAGAAAGAGGTG
CTGGTCATTTGTGGTTGGAAGTTACCAATGTTAATGCTCCAGCTATTCATGCTTATAGAAGAATGGGTTT
CACTTTGTGTGGTTTGGATACTGCTTTATACGATGGTACTGCTTCCGATGGTGAACAAGCTTTGTATATG
TCTATGCCATGTCCATAATAACTCGAGTCAGTACTGACAATAAAAAGATTCTTGTTTTCAAGAACTTGTC
ATTTGTATAGTTTTTTTATATTGTAGTTGTTCTATTTTAATCAAATGTTAGCGTGATTTATATTTTTTTT
CGCCTCGACATCATCTGCCCAGATGCGAAGTTAAGTGCGCAGAAAGTAATATCATGCGTCAATCGTATGT
GAATGCTGGTCGCTATACTGCTGTCGATTCGATACTAACATCTAATCAACTCCCAGATCACCACTATACA
TTTAAAAGTCATTGGTCAATAACTATACTCGAGTATTGCCTCATCAAAGAAACAATCAAATATTATAGAT
ACTCACTCCATCACGTGATAATTTCACTGGTATGGAAAAGTGGAAAATTTTATAAAAAAAAATTTGATGC
CTTTGGCATAGCTGAAACTTCGGCCCAATAGGATTGGAGAATATGTTTTCGCAGCGTTCTTACAATTAAA
TTGTGGTGGAAGTTCGAGACTTGCGTAAACTATTTTTAATTTGTCTATAGTACAGATGCCAAGGTTTTAG
AGCTAGAAATAGCAAGTTAAAATAAGGCTAGTCCGTTATCAACTTGAAAAAGTGGCACCGAGTCGGTGCT
TTTTTTCTCGAGTTTTTTTATCGAGGAAGTTCCTATACTTTCTAGAGAATAGGAACTTCCCACCTTGATG
TACACACCTTTAAAGTCAATAGGCATTCTCGTTTGTAATTCCTTGACACACATATCCATTAACTTTAAAC
CATCTTCGACCGTCATGTCCTTTCTATAATGTTTATCTAACAAAGATGTTGTGTAAAATGCAGCGTAGCC
ATGAGCACCATAAGGGAGTTCAACTTGTGTACCCAAATAATCTATCCAATTCAACGATGGCTCATTTTTC
TTTACATCATATCCTCCAATTAAACAGTTCACCTGGTACGGTTTTCTAGATCTAAGGGAACTGGCCAATT
GGTTTCTCACAAACGAGGCTGTTGCCTTTGGAGATAACTCAATGTCATTTTCTCTCATCGAGTACAATTG
AATGTTTGCTTGAACATACTCGGCAAACTGAACCGTATCACCAGCTTCACCAGTGTATGCTATTAAGTTG
TGTGCATTTAAATGTCTTGTTTTATCATCTGTATCCTTTAAAATTGAAATACCTCTTGTGGCAGCTTTAC
GGTGTTTAAACCCCAGCGCCTGGCGGGCGCTCACAATTCCACACAACATACGAGCCGGAAGCATAAAGTG
TAAAGCCTGGGGTGCCTAATGAGTGAGCTAACTCACATTAATTGCGTTGCGCTCACTGCCCGCTTTCCAG
TCGGGAAACCTGTCGTGCCAGCTGCATTAATGAATCGGCCAACGCGCGGGGAGAGGCGGTTTGCGTATTG
GGCGCTCTTCCGCTTCCTCGCTCACTGACTCGCTGCGCTCGGTCGTTCGGCTGCGGCGAGCGGTATCAGC
TCACTCAAAGGCGGTAATACGGTTATCCACAGAATCAGGGGATAACGCAGGAAAGAACATGTGAGCAAAA
GGCCAGCAAAAGGCCAGGAACCGTAAAAAGGCCGCGTTGCTGGCGTTTTTCCATAGGCTCCGCCCCCCTG
ACGAGCATCACAAAAATCGACGCTCAAGTCAGAGGTGGCGAAACCCGACAGGACTATAAAGATACCAGGC
GTTTCCCCCTGGAAGCTCCCTCGTGCGCTCTCCTGTTCCGACCCTGCCGCTTACCGGATACCTGTCCGCC
TTTCTCCCTTCGGGAAGCGTGGCGCTTTCTCATAGCTCACGCTGTAGGTATCTCAGTTCGGTGTAGGTCG
TTCGCTCCAAGCTGGGCTGTGTGCACGAACCCCCCGTTCAGCCCGACCGCTGCGCCTTATCCGGTAACTA
TCGTCTTGAGTCCAACCCGGTAAGACACGACTTATCGCCACTGGCAGCAGCCACTGGTAACAGGATTAGC
AGAGCGAGGTATGTAGGCGGTGCTACAGAGTTCTTGAAGTGGTGGCCTAACTACGGCTACACTAGAAGAA
CAGTATTTGGTATCTGCGCTCTGCTGAAGCCAGTTACCTTCGGAAAAAGAGTTGGTAGCTCTTGATCCGG
CAAACAAACCACCGCTGGTAGCGGTGGTTTTTTTGTTTGCAAGCAGCAGATTACGCGCAGAAAAAAAGGA
TCTCAAGAAGATCCTTTGATCTTTTCTACGGGGTCTGACGCTCAGTGGAACGAAAACTCACGTTAAGGGA
TTTTGGTCATGAGATTATCAAAAAGGATCTTCACCTAGATCCTTTTAAATTAAAAATGAAGTTTTAAATC
AATCTAAAGTATATATGAGTAAACTTGGTCTGACAGTTACCAATGCTTGATCAGTGAGGCACCTATCTCA
GCGATCTGTCTATTTCGTTCATCCATAGTTGCCTGACTCCCCGTCGTGTAGATAACTACGATACGGGAGG
GCTTACCATCTGGCCCCAGTGCTGCAATGATACCGCGAGACCCACGCTCACCGGCTCCAGATTTATCAGC
AATAAACCAGCCAGCCGGAAGGGCCGAGCGCAGAAGTGGTCCTGCAACTTTATCCGCCTCCATCCAGTCT
ATTAATTGTTGCCGGGAAGCTAGAGTAAGTAGTTCGCCAGTTAATAGTTTGCGCAACGTTGTTGCCATTG
CTACAGGCATCGTGGTGTCACGCTCGTCGTTTGGTATGGCTTCATTCAGCTCCGGTTCCCAACGATCAAG
GCGAGTTACATGATCCCCCATGTTGTGCAAAAAAGCGGTTAGCTCCTTCGGTCCTCCGATCGTTGTCAGA
AGTAAGTTGGCCGCAGTGTTATCACTCATGGTTATGGCAGCACTGCATAATTCTCTTACTGTCATGCCAT
CCGTAAGATGCTTTTCTGTGACTGGTGAGTACTCAACCAAGTCATTCTGAGAATAGTGTATGCGGCGACC
GAGTTGCTCTTGCCCGGCGTCAATACGGGATAATACCGCGCCACATAGCAGAACTTTAAAAGTGCTCATC
ATTGGAAAACGTTCTTCGGGGCGAAAACTCTCAAGGATCTTACCGCTGTTGAGATCCAGTTCGATGTAAC
CCACTCGTGCACCCAACTGATCTTCAGCATCTTTTACTTTCACCAGCGTTTCTGGGTGAGCAAAAACAGG
AAGGCAAAATGCCGCAAAAAAGGGAATAAGGGCGACACGGAAATGTTGAATACTCATACTCTTCCTTTTT
CAATATTATTGAAGCATTTATCAGGGTTATTGTCTCATGAGCGGATACATATTTGAATGTATTTAGAAAA
ATAAACAAATAGGGGTTCCGCGCACATTTCCCCGAAAAGTGCCACCTGACGTCTAAGAAACCATTATTAT
CATGACATTAACCTAT
Features (pLannotate 1.2.2; 11 found; start..end, strand, type, name):
     54..575     +  CDS            sta (fragment): STA_STRLA - Experimental evidence at protein level: Swiss-Prot protein existence level 1. Involved in resistance to streptothricin, a broad-spectrum antibiotic produced by streptomycetes. Detoxifies streptothricin via acetylation of the beta amino group of the first beta-lysyl moiety of streptothricin. From Streptomyces lavendulae.
    593..790     +  terminator     TEF terminator: Ashbya gossypii TEF terminator
   1114..1189    +  misc_RNA       gRNA scaffold: guide RNA scaffold for the Streptococcus pyogenes CRISPR/Cas9 system
   1216..1249    -  protein_bind   FRT (minimal): supports FLP-mediated excision but not integration (Turan and Bode, 2011) FLP recombinase from the Saccharomyces cerevisiae 2μ plasmid
   1251..1748    -  CDS            PRE1 (fragment): PSB4_YEAST - Experimental evidence at protein level: Swiss-Prot protein existence level 1. Non-catalytic component of the proteasome which degrades poly-ubiquitinated proteins in the cytoplasm and in the nucleus. It is essential for the regulated turnover of proteins and for the removal of misfolded proteins. The proteasome is a multicatalytic proteinase complex that is characterized by its ability to cleave peptides with Arg, Phe, Tyr, Leu, and Glu adjacent to the leaving group at neutral or slightly basic pH. It has an ATP-dependent proteolytic activity. This subunit has a chymotrypsin-like
   1794..1824    -  promoter       lac promoter: promoter for the E. coli lac operon
   1839..1860    -  protein_bind   CAP binding site: CAP binding activates transcription in the presence of cAMP. E. coli catabolite activator protein
   1873..1965    -  CDS            lacI (fragment): lac repressor; lacI; The lac repressor binds to the lac operator to inhibit transcription in E. coli. This inhibition can be relieved by adding lactose or isopropyl-β-D-thiogalactopyranoside (IPTG).
   2148..2736    -  rep_origin     ori: high-copy-number ColE1/pMB1/pBR322/pUC origin of replication
   2907..3767    -  CDS            AmpR: β-lactamase; bla; confers resistance to ampicillin, carbenicillin, and related antibiotics
   3768..3872    -  promoter       AmpR promoter: bla
