[The description below was written by a language model from this plasmid's Addgene catalogue record and pLannotate feature annotations shown in this document.]
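Description:
pADH100-2 is a 3.9 kb pUC19-based CRISPR plasmid that supplies the guide RNA half of a two-part, recyclable genome-editing system for Candida albicans. It is designed to be used with the companion CAS9 expression construct pADH99. In E. coli it is maintained at high copy through the ColE1/pUC origin and selected with ampicillin via the β-lactamase gene and its promoter. Remnants of the pUC19 lac region (lac promoter, CAP site, a lacI fragment) are also annotated. In Candida the selectable marker is nourseothricin (NAT).

The insert is listed as "NAT 2 of 2, pSNR52, ADE2 gRNA, gRNA conserved, FRT, DS_HIS1". The feature table matches this order. It shows a partial streptothricin acetyltransferase coding sequence followed by the Ashbya gossypii TEF terminator, so the plasmid carries only the distal portion of the NAT marker. The "2 of 2" naming suggests the remainder lies on the partner construct, so that a functional marker would arise only when the two pieces recombine, although the record does not describe this mechanism explicitly. Downstream, the SNR52 promoter named in the insert field (not annotated in the table) would drive an ADE2-targeting 20-nt guide fused to the S. pyogenes Cas9 gRNA scaffold.

A minimal FRT site follows, then a roughly 500 bp segment that the annotation software matches to a yeast PRE1 proteasome subunit fragment. By position this segment probably corresponds to the catalogued homology region downstream of HIS1, which would direct integration at that locus. The FRT site and the "HIS1-FLP" system name point to FLP-mediated excision of the integrated cassette after editing, allowing the NAT marker to be reused. The record does not state why ADE2 was chosen as the guide's target.
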