Addgene plasmid #90981: pADH100-2
Purpose: NAT-marked C. albicans ADE2-specific gRNA expression construct; part 2 of 2 of C.alb HIS1-FLP CRISPR system. Use with pADH99 CAS9 expression construct.
Depositing lab: Aaron Hernday. Depositing organization: University of California, Merced. Publication: An Efficient, Rapid, and Recyclable System for CRISPR-Mediated Genome Editing in Candida albicans. Nguyen N, Quail MMF, Hernday AD. mSphere. 2017 Apr 26;2(2):e00149-17. doi: 10.1128/mSphereDirect.00149-17. eCollection 2017 Mar-Apr. PubMed 28497115.
Backbone
  Vector backbone: pUC19
  Backbone size w/o insert (bp): 2242
  Total vector size (bp): 3936
  Vector type: CRISPR
  Selectable markers: Nourseothricin (NAT)
Growth in bacteria
  Bacterial resistance: Ampicillin, 100 μg/mL
  Growth temperature: 37°C
  Growth strain: DH5alpha
  Copy number: High Copy
Gene/Insert
  Gene/Insert name: NAT 2 of 2, pSNR52, ADE2 gRNA, gRNA conserved, FRT, DS_HIS1
  gRNA/shRNA sequence: TCTATAGTACAGATGCCAAG
Terms and licenses: Academic/Nonprofit Terms; Industry Terms: Not Available to Industry
How to cite: pADH100-2 was a gift from Aaron Hernday (Addgene plasmid # 90981 ; http://n2t.net/addgene:90981 ; RRID:Addgene_90981)
